Addgene plasmid #223366: pBA1465_pTet-ECOR31Ham_DELhamB_Mut
Purpose: Expression of ECOR31 Hachiman HamA (∆HamB) under the pTet promoter
Depositing lab: Jennifer Doudna. Depositing organization: University of California, Berkeley. Publication: Genome integrity sensing by the broad-spectrum Hachiman antiphage defense complex. Tuck OT, Adler BA, Armbruster EG, Lahiri A, Hu JJ, Zhou J, Pogliano J, Doudna JA. Cell. 2024 Nov 27;187(24):6914-6928.e20. doi: 10.1016/j.cell.2024.09.020. Epub 2024 Oct 11. PubMed 39395413.
Backbone
  Vector backbone: p15a
  Vector type: Bacterial Expression
Growth in bacteria
  Bacterial resistance: Chloramphenicol, 25 μg/mL
  Growth temperature: 37°C
  Growth strain: DH5alpha
  Copy number: Low Copy
Gene/Insert
  Gene/Insert name: ECOR31 Hachiman HamA (∆HamB)
  Species: E. coli ECOR31
  Mutation: ∆HamB
Terms and licenses: Academic/Nonprofit Terms; Industry Terms: Not Available to Industry
Depositor comments: Please visit https://doi.org/10.1101/2024.02.29.582594 for bioRxiv preprint.
How to cite: pBA1465_pTet-ECOR31Ham_DELhamB_Mut was a gift from Jennifer Doudna (Addgene plasmid # 223366 ; http://n2t.net/addgene:223366 ; RRID:Addgene_223366)
