[The description below was written by a language model from this plasmid's Addgene catalogue record and pLannotate feature annotations shown in this document.]
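Description:
pBA1465_pTet-ECOR31Ham_DELhamB_Mut is a small (about 3.8 kb) bacterial expression plasmid built on a p15A backbone. It carries the HamA gene of the Hachiman antiphage defense system from E. coli ECOR31, with the partner gene HamB deleted. The p15A origin keeps the plasmid at low to medium copy and is compatible with ColE1-type plasmids in the same cell. Selection is by chloramphenicol, through a cat (chloramphenicol acetyltransferase) gene driven by its own promoter and followed by a lambda t0 terminator fragment. Short matches to an RSF origin and to the pBR322 bom region are annotated only as fragments and are probably backbone remnants rather than functional elements.

Expression uses a Tn10-derived tetracycline-inducible module. TetR is encoded on the reverse strand next to the overlapping divergent tetR/tetA promoters, so the repressor keeps the forward-facing pTet promoter silent until a tetracycline-class inducer relieves repression. The automated annotation labels nothing in the roughly 800 nt between this promoter and the lambda t0 terminator. This gap is presumably where the HamA coding sequence sits, but the feature table does not confirm it. An rrnB T1 terminator with adjacent 5S rRNA sequence lies upstream of the tetR cassette and likely insulates it from read-through transcription. A very short hit to a composite tag probably reflects a 6xHis-like stretch, and the record does not say whether HamA is tagged.

The "Mut" in the name points to a variant series, though the only alteration recorded is the HamB deletion. The plasmid comes from a study of how the Hachiman HamAB complex senses genome integrity. It appears intended for inducible expression of HamA alone in E. coli, to assess its activity or toxicity without HamB and to compare it with the intact system.
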