Features (pLannotate 1.2.2; 11 found; start..end, strand, type, name):
    178..195     +  CDS            capTEV™ (fragment): composite tag for in vivo biotinylation, TEV protease cleavage, and 6xHis tagging
    302..417     +  ncRNA          5S rRNA: Accession: RF00001 - 5S ribosomal RNA
    421..467     +  terminator     rrnB T1 terminator: transcription terminator T1 from the E. coli rrnB gene
    499..1122    -  CDS            TetR: tetracycline repressor TetR; tetR from transposon Tn10; TetR binds to the tetracycline operator tetO to inhibit transcription. This inhibition can be relieved by adding tetracycline or doxycycline.
   1141..1196    +  promoter       tetR/tetA promoters: tetR; overlapping promoters for bacterial tetR and tetA
   2037..2125    -  terminator     lambda t0 terminator (fragment): transcription terminator from phage lambda
   2149..2805    -  CDS            cat: CAT_ECOLX - Experimental evidence at protein level: Swiss-Prot protein existence level 1. This enzyme is an effector of chloramphenicol resistance in bacteria. From Escherichia coli. This protein is used as a marker in many commonly used cloning vectors, such as pACYC184.
   2806..2903    -  promoter       cat promoter: promoter of the E. coli cat gene encoding chloramphenicol acetyltransferase
   2910..2936    +  misc_feature   bom (fragment): basis of mobility region from pBR322
   3035..3090    -  rep_origin     RSF ori (fragment): Plasmids containing the RSF 1030 origin of replication can be propagated in E. coli cells that contain additional plasmids with compatible origins.
   3178..3723    -  rep_origin     p15A ori: Plasmids containing the medium-copy-number p15A origin of replication can be propagated in E. coli cells that contain a second plasmid with the ColE1 origin.
>Addgene plasmid #223366 | pBA1465_pTet-ECOR31Ham_DELhamB_Mut | addgene full sequence | sequence record 444931 | Addgene NGS Result
AGATTTCAGTGCAATTTATCTCTTCAAATGTAGCACCTGAAGTCAGCCCCATACGATATAAGTTGTCACC
TGCCCGAACCAGAGACTTATCCTGAACTGGCCGATAATTGCAGACGAACGATGCTTGGGCCCGAACAAAA
ACTCATCTCAGAAGAGGATCTGAATAGCGCCGTCGACCATCATCATCATCATCATTGAGTTTAAACGCTC
TCCAGCTTGGGTGTTTTGGCGGATGAGAGAAGATTTTCAGCCTGATACAGATTAAATCAGAACGCAGAAG
CGGTCTGATAAAACAGAATTTGCCTGGCGGCAGTAGCGCGGTGGTCCCACCTGACCCCATGCCGAACTCA
GAAGTGAAACGCCGTAGCGCCGATGGTAGTGTGGGGTCTGCCCATGCGAGAGTAGGCAACTGCCAGGCAT
CAAATAAAACGAAAGGCTCAGTCGAAAGACTGGGCCTTTCGTTTTATCTGTTGTTTGTCGGTGAACTTCA
GCGACGTCTTAAGACCCACTTTCACATTTAAGTTGTTTTTCTAATCCGCATATGATCAATTCAAGGCCGA
ATAAGAAGGCTGGCTCTGCACCTTGGTGATCAAATAATTCGATAGCTTGTCGTAATAATGGCGGCATACT
ATCAGTAGTAGGTGTTTCCCTTTCTTCTTTAGCGACTTGATGCTCTTGATCTTCCAATACGCAACCTAAA
GTAAAATGCCCCACAGCGCTGAGTGCATATAATGCATTCTCTAGTGAAAAACCTTGTTGGCATAAAAAGG
CTAATTGATTTTCGAGAGTTTCATACTGTTTTTCTGTAGGCCGTGTACCTAAATGTACTTTTGCTCCATC
GCGATGACTTAGTAAAGCACATCTAAAACTTTTAGCGTTATTACGTAAAAAATCTTGCCAGCTTTCCCCT
TCTAAAGGGCAAAAGTGAGTATGGTGCCTATCTAACATCTCAATGGCTAAGGCGTCGAGCAAAGCCCGCT
TATTTTTTACATGCCAATACAATGTAGGCTGCTCTACACCTAGCTTCTGGGCGAGTTTACGGGTTGTTAA
ACCTTCGATTCCGACCTCATTAAGCAGCTCTAATGCGCTGTTAATCACTTTACTTTTATCTAATCTAGAC
ATCATTAATTCCTAATTTTTGTTGACACTCTATCGTTGATATAGTTATTTTACCACTCCCTATCAGTGAT
AGAGAAAAGAATTCAAAAGATCTTTTAAGAAGGAGATATACTGATGGCAAATTTCGAGGACTGGTGTGAT
TCGACAGAGCGTAATATCAGCGACCATTATTTGCAGTCAATAACGGCCAGGGATGCCGAGTGTATGTTCG
GCGTTCAGGTTATGGCCGCGCTAATACCTGAACACTATGCGTCACCAAGAAATATCGCTAACGCATTTGA
AGCTCTAGGTAAACCGGGGCTGGCGGCATACATTGCTGGAAAATTGCCTGAAACGAAACAGATTCGTTCC
GGTGATTTGGGTGAGATATTTGCAACTGAATGGATAAATGCACGTAGCAATGGCTATAAAACGCCTATAA
AAAGATTGCGCTGGAAAGATCATCGCAATATGTCGATGCGTGGTGAGGACGTCATTGGTATTTACATAGA
TCAGTCTTCTCAACAACTTTTTTTCCTTAAAACCGAAGCGAAAAGTCGCGCCAAAATGACGGGAGAGGTG
GTTTCTGAAGCCCGCGATAACTTGAATAAAGAGCAAGGGCTGCCATCTTCACATGCCCTAATGTTCATAG
CAGATCGCCTGAATGAACAGGGTGAGGAGCTTTTGGCTAAAGCGATCTTAAATGCAACGCTTCGGCAAGG
AATTGTTCCAGGATGCGTCCGGCATCTTATCTTTCTATTATCGGGCAACTCTTCAGAAACTATGCTGACC
ACTTCAATTGAAAAGTATACAGGTCAAAATAATCAGTGGGGTGTTTGTCTAAGAATTGCTCGCCATGGTG
AGTTTATTGCCGCAACTTTTGAAAAGGTGATTAGCGATGCCAGCAACAGCTGATTGAAGGAGGACTTTGG
CAGGTGACCAAAAAAAAACGCCCGGCGGCAACCGAGCGTTCTGAACAAATCCAGATGGAGTTCTGAGGTC
ATTACTGGATCTATCAACAGGAGTCCAAGCGAGCTCGATATCAAATTACGCCCCGCCCTGCCACTCATCG
CAGTACTGTTGTAATTCATTAAGCATTCTGCCGACATGGAAGCCATCACAAACGGCATGATGAACCTGAA
TCGCCAGCGGCATCAGCACCTTGTCGCCTTGCGTATAATATTTGCCCATGGTGAAAACGGGGGCGAAGAA
GTTGTCCATATTGGCCACGTTTAAATCAAAACTGGTGAAACTCACCCAGGGATTGGCTGAAACGAAAAAC
ATATTCTCAATAAACCCTTTAGGGAAATAGGCCAGGTTTTCACCGTAACACGCCACATCTTGCGAATATA
TGTGTAGAAACTGCCGGAAATCGTCGTGGTATTCACTCCAGAGCGATGAAAACGTTTCAGTTTGCTCATG
GAAAACGGTGTAACAAGGGTGAACACTATCCCATATCACCAGCTCACCGTCTTTCATTGCCATACGAAAT
TCCGGATGAGCATTCATCAGGCGGGCAAGAATGTGAATAAAGGCCGGATAAAACTTGTGCTTATTTTTCT
TTACGGTCTTTAAAAAGGCCGTAATATCCAGCTGAACGGTCTGGTTATAGGTACATTGAGCAACTGACTG
AAATGCCTCAAAATGTTCTTTACGATGCCATTGGGATATATCAACGGTGGTATATCCAGTGATTTTTTTC
TCCATTTTAGCTTCCTTAGCTCCTGAAAATCTCGATAACTCAAAAAATACGCCCGGTAGTGATCTTATTT
CATTATGGTGAAAGTTGGAACCTCTTACGTGCCCGATCAAGCGCTAGCGGAGTGTATACTGGCTTACTAT
GTTGGCACTGATGAGGGTGTCAGTGAAGTGCTTCATGTGGCAGGAGAAAAAAGGCTGCACCGGTGCGTCA
GCAGAATATGTGATACAGGATATATTCCGCTTCCTCGCTCACTGACTCGCTACGCTCGGTCGTTCGACTG
CGGCGAGCGGAAATGGCTTACGAACGGGGCGGAGATTTCCTGGAAGATGCCAGGAAGATACTTAACAGGG
AAGTGAGAGGGCCGCGGCAAAGCCGTTTTTCCATAGGCTCCGCCCCCCTGACAAGCATCACGAAATCTGA
CGCTCAAATCAGTGGTGGCGAAACCCGACAGGACTATAAAGATACCAGGCGTTTCCCCCTGGCGGCTCCC
TCGTGCGCTCTCCTGTTCCTGCCTTTCGGTTTACCGGTGTCATTCCGCTGTTATGGCCGCGTTTGTCTCA
TTCCACGCCTGACACTCAGTTCCGGGTAGGCAGTTCGCTCCAAGCTGGACTGTATGCACGAACCCCCCGT
TCAGTCCGACCGCTGCGCCTTATCCGGTAACTATCGTCTTGAGTCCAACCCGGAAAGACATGCAAAAGCA
CCACTGGCAGCAGCCACTGGTAATTGATTTAGAGGAGTTAGTCTTGAAGTCATGCGCCGGTTAAGGCTAA
ACTGAAAGGACAAGTTTTGGTGACTGCGCTCCTCCAAGCCAGTTACCTCGGTTCAAAGAGTTGGTAGCTC
AGAGAACCTTCGAAAAACCGCCCTGCAAGGCGGTTTTTTCGTTTTCAGAGCAAGAGATTACGCGCAGACC
AAAACGATCTCAAGAAGATCATCTTATTAATCAGATAAAATATTTCT
